Addgene plasmid #78255: TetO-dCas9-mD3A
Purpose: Expresses dead Cas9 (dCas9) fused to inactive DNMT3A catalytic domain (CD) linked to IRES-mCherry under the control of TetOp and a minimal CMV promoter
Depositing lab: Grant Challen. Depositing organization: Washington University in Saint Louis. Publication: Reprogrammable CRISPR/Cas9-based system for inducing site-specific DNA methylation. McDonald JI, Celik H, Rois LE, Fishberger G, Fowler T, Rees R, Kramer A, Martens A, Edwards JR, Challen GA. Biol Open. 2016 May 11. pii: bio.019067. doi: 10.1242/bio.019067. PubMed 27170255.
Backbone
  Vector backbone: Addgene # 20321
  Total vector size (bp): 14829
  Modifications to backbone: We took out OSKM and put in new MCS site: EcoRI-XbaI-NheI-AgeI-PspXI-AscI-EcoRI
  Vector type: Mammalian Expression, CRISPR
Growth in bacteria
  Bacterial resistance: Ampicillin, 100 μg/mL
  Growth temperature: 37°C
  Growth strain: DH5alpha
  Copy number: High Copy
Gene/Insert
  Gene/Insert name: DNMT3A CD aa 598-912
  Species: H. sapiens (human)
  Insert size (bp): 948
  Mutation: E756A
  GenBank ID: AF480163
  Entrez Gene: DNMT3A (a.k.a. DNMT3A2, HESJAS, M.HsaIIIA, TBRS)
  Promoter: CMV
  Tag / fusion protein: Flag epitope tag (N terminal on insert)
  Cloning method: Restriction Enzyme; 5′ cloning site NheI (not destroyed); 3′ cloning site AgeI (not destroyed)
  Sequencing primers: 5′ ctgcagccttcaagtacttcgacacc; 3′ ATGCTCGTCAAGAAGACAGGGCCAGGTTTC
Terms and licenses: Academic/Nonprofit Terms; Industry Terms: Not Available to Industry
How to cite: TetO-dCas9-mD3A was a gift from Grant Challen (Addgene plasmid # 78255 ; http://n2t.net/addgene:78255 ; RRID:Addgene_78255)
