[The description below was written by a language model from this plasmid's Addgene catalogue record and the feature table of its GenBank file.]
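Description:
TetO-dCas9-mD3A is a roughly 14.8 kb tetracycline-inducible mammalian expression plasmid for CRISPR-based epigenome targeting. The catalogue lists it as a mammalian expression/CRISPR vector, but the feature table shows an HIV-1-derived lentiviral transfer architecture. A CMV enhancer/promoter drives a truncated 5' LTR, followed by the Psi packaging signal, the RRE, cPPT/CTS, a WPRE and a second truncated LTR with a bGH polyadenylation signal. It was made from a TetO backbone whose OSKM reprogramming cassette was removed and replaced with a new multiple cloning site. In bacteria it is maintained at high copy through a ColE1/pUC-type origin with ampicillin resistance. An f1 origin is also present, along with an SV40 promoter/EM7-driven BleoR (Zeocin) cassette lying outside the LTR-flanked region.

The payload is controlled by a tetracycline response element with seven tetO copies upstream of a minimal CMV promoter, so expression depends on a tetracycline-controlled transactivator, which this plasmid does not encode. After a Kozak sequence comes nuclease-dead S. pyogenes Cas9 (annotated as the Cas9m4 quadruple mutant). It is fused through an SV40 NLS and a FLAG tag to the human DNMT3A catalytic domain (residues 598–912). This domain carries the E756A mutation, which the record describes as inactivating the methyltransferase. An IRES then allows co-translation of mCherry from the same transcript, marking expressing cells. No guide RNA cassette is annotated, so guides must be supplied separately. Because its DNMT3A domain is inactive, the plasmid most plausibly serves as a negative control in experiments on dCas9-directed, site-specific DNA methylation, separating effects of methylation from those of dCas9 binding alone.
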