LOCUS       Exported 14828 bp ds-DNA circular SYN 12-MAY-2021
DEFINITION  Expresses dead Cas9 (dCas9) fused to inactive DNMT3A catalytic
            domain (CD) linked to IRES-mCherry under the control of TetOp and a
            minimal CMV promoter.
ACCESSION   .
VERSION     .
KEYWORDS    TetO-dCas9-mD3A
SOURCE      synthetic DNA construct
  ORGANISM  synthetic DNA construct
REFERENCE   1 (bases 1 to 14828)
  AUTHORS   McDonald JI, Celik H, Rois LE, Fishberger G, Fowler T, Rees R,
            Kramer A, Martens A, Edwards JR, Challen GA
  TITLE     Reprogrammable CRISPR/Cas9-based system for inducing site-specific
            DNA methylation.
  JOURNAL   Biol Open. 2016 May 11. pii: bio.019067. doi: 10.1242/bio.019067.
  PUBMED    27170255
REFERENCE   2 (bases 1 to 14828)
  AUTHORS   .
  TITLE     Direct Submission
  JOURNAL   Exported May 12, 2021 from SnapGene Server 1.1.58
            http://www.snapgene.com
FEATURES             Location/Qualifiers
     source          1..14828
                     /organism="synthetic DNA construct"
                     /mol_type="other DNA"
     enhancer        74..453
                     /label=CMV enhancer
                     /note="human cytomegalovirus immediate early enhancer"
     promoter        455..653
                     /label=CMV promoter
                     /note="human cytomegalovirus (CMV) immediate early
                     promoter"
     primer_bind     608..628
                     /label=CMV-F
                     /note="Human CMV immediate early promoter, forward primer"
     LTR             671..851
                     /label=5' LTR (truncated)
                     /note="truncated 5' long terminal repeat (LTR) from HIV-1"
     misc_feature    898..1023
                     /label=HIV-1 Psi
                     /note="packaging signal of human immunodeficiency virus
                     type 1"
     misc_feature    1516..1749
                     /label=RRE
                     /note="The Rev response element (RRE) of HIV-1 allows for
                     Rev-dependent mRNA export from the nucleus to the
                     cytoplasm."
     CDS             1934..1978
                     /codon_start=1
                     /product="antigenic peptide corresponding to amino acids
                     655 to 669 of the HIV envelope protein gp41 (Lutje Hulsik
                     et al., 2013)"
                     /label=gp41 peptide
                     /note="recognized by the 2H10 single-chain llama nanobody"
                     /translation="KNEQELLELDKWASL"
     misc_feature    2276..2393
                     /label=cPPT/CTS
                     /note="central polypurine tract and central termination
                     sequence of HIV-1"
     protein_bind    2446..2716
                     /label=tetracycline response element
                     /bound_moiety="tetracycline repressor TetR"
                     /note="contains seven copies of the tetracycline operator
                     tetO"
     promoter        2749..2786
                     /label=minimal CMV promoter
                     /note="human cytomegalovirus (CMV) immediate early
                     promoter"
     primer_bind     2783..2807
                     /label=LNCX
                     /note="Human CMV promoter, forward primer"
     regulatory      2907..2916
                     /regulatory_class="other"
                     /note="vertebrate consensus sequence for strong initiation
                     of translation (Kozak, 1987)"
     CDS             2913..7016
                     /codon_start=1
                     /product="catalytically dead mutant of the Cas9
                     endonuclease from the Streptococcus pyogenes Type II
                     CRISPR/Cas system"
                     /label=Cas9m4
                     /note="RNA-guided DNA-binding protein that lacks
                     endonuclease activity due to the mutations D10A, D839A,
                     H840A, and N863A (Mali et al., 2013)"
                     /translation="MDKKYSIGLAIGTNSVGWAVITDEYKVPSKKFKVLGNTDRHSIKK
                     NLIGALLFDSGETAEATRLKRTARRRYTRRKNRICYLQEIFSNEIAKVDDSFFHRLEES
                     FLVEEDKKHERHPIFGNIVDEVAYHEKYPTIYHLRKKLVDSTDKADLRLIYLALAHMIK
                     FRGHFLIEGDLNPDNSDVDKLFIQLVQTYNQLFEENPINASGVDAKAILSARLSKSRRL
                     ENLIAQLPGEKKNGLFGNLIALSLGLTPNFKSNFDLAEDAKLQLSKDTYDDDLDNLLAQ
                     IGDQYADLFLAAKNLSDAILLSDILRVNTEITKAPLSASMIKRYDEHHQDLTLLKALVR
                     QQLPEKYKEIFFDQSKNGYAGYIDGGASQEEFYKFIKPILEKMDGTEELLVKLNREDLL
                     RKQRTFDNGSIPHQIHLGELHAILRRQEDFYPFLKDNREKIEKILTFRIPYYVGPLARG
                     NSRFAWMTRKSEETITPWNFEEVVDKGASAQSFIERMTNFDKNLPNEKVLPKHSLLYEY
                     FTVYNELTKVKYVTEGMRKPAFLSGEQKKAIVDLLFKTNRKVTVKQLKEDYFKKIECFD
                     SVEISGVEDRFNASLGTYHDLLKIIKDKDFLDNEENEDILEDIVLTLTLFEDREMIEER
                     LKTYAHLFDDKVMKQLKRRRYTGWGRLSRKLINGIRDKQSGKTILDFLKSDGFANRNFM
                     QLIHDDSLTFKEDIQKAQVSGQGDSLHEHIANLAGSPAIKKGILQTVKVVDELVKVMGR
                     HKPENIVIEMARENQTTQKGQKNSRERMKRIEEGIKELGSQILKEHPVENTQLQNEKLY
                     LYYLQNGRDMYVDQELDINRLSDYDVDAIVPQSFLKDDSIDNKVLTRSDKNRGKSDNVP
                     SEEVVKKMKNYWRQLLNAKLITQRKFDNLTKAERGGLSELDKAGFIKRQLVETRQITKH
                     VAQILDSRMNTKYDENDKLIREVKVITLKSKLVSDFRKDFQFYKVREINNYHHAHDAYL
                     NAVVGTALIKKYPKLESEFVYGDYKVYDVRKMIAKSEQEIGKATAKYFFYSNIMNFFKT
                     EITLANGEIRKRPLIETNGETGEIVWDKGRDFATVRKVLSMPQVNIVKKTEVQTGGFSK
                     ESILPKRNSDKLIARKKDWDPKKYGGFDSPTVAYSVLVVAKVEKGKSKKLKSVKELLGI
                     TIMERSSFEKNPIDFLEAKGYKEVKKDLIIKLPKYSLFELENGRKRMLASAGELQKGNE
                     LALPSKYVNFLYLASHYEKLKGSPEDNEQKQLFVEQHKHYLDEIIEQISEFSKRVILAD
                     ANLDKVLSAYNKHRDKPIREQAENIIHLFTLTNLGAPAAFKYFDTTIDRKRYTSTKEVL
                     DATLIHQSITGLYETRIDLSQLGGD"
     CDS             2913..7016
                     /codon_start=1
                     /product="Cas9 (Csn1) endonuclease from the Streptococcus
                     pyogenes Type II CRISPR/Cas system"
                     /label=Cas9
                     /note="generates RNA-guided double strand breaks in DNA"
                     /translation="MDKKYSIGLAIGTNSVGWAVITDEYKVPSKKFKVLGNTDRHSIKK
                     NLIGALLFDSGETAEATRLKRTARRRYTRRKNRICYLQEIFSNEIAKVDDSFFHRLEES
                     FLVEEDKKHERHPIFGNIVDEVAYHEKYPTIYHLRKKLVDSTDKADLRLIYLALAHMIK
                     FRGHFLIEGDLNPDNSDVDKLFIQLVQTYNQLFEENPINASGVDAKAILSARLSKSRRL
                     ENLIAQLPGEKKNGLFGNLIALSLGLTPNFKSNFDLAEDAKLQLSKDTYDDDLDNLLAQ
                     IGDQYADLFLAAKNLSDAILLSDILRVNTEITKAPLSASMIKRYDEHHQDLTLLKALVR
                     QQLPEKYKEIFFDQSKNGYAGYIDGGASQEEFYKFIKPILEKMDGTEELLVKLNREDLL
                     RKQRTFDNGSIPHQIHLGELHAILRRQEDFYPFLKDNREKIEKILTFRIPYYVGPLARG
                     NSRFAWMTRKSEETITPWNFEEVVDKGASAQSFIERMTNFDKNLPNEKVLPKHSLLYEY
                     FTVYNELTKVKYVTEGMRKPAFLSGEQKKAIVDLLFKTNRKVTVKQLKEDYFKKIECFD
                     SVEISGVEDRFNASLGTYHDLLKIIKDKDFLDNEENEDILEDIVLTLTLFEDREMIEER
                     LKTYAHLFDDKVMKQLKRRRYTGWGRLSRKLINGIRDKQSGKTILDFLKSDGFANRNFM
                     QLIHDDSLTFKEDIQKAQVSGQGDSLHEHIANLAGSPAIKKGILQTVKVVDELVKVMGR
                     HKPENIVIEMARENQTTQKGQKNSRERMKRIEEGIKELGSQILKEHPVENTQLQNEKLY
                     LYYLQNGRDMYVDQELDINRLSDYDVDAIVPQSFLKDDSIDNKVLTRSDKNRGKSDNVP
                     SEEVVKKMKNYWRQLLNAKLITQRKFDNLTKAERGGLSELDKAGFIKRQLVETRQITKH
                     VAQILDSRMNTKYDENDKLIREVKVITLKSKLVSDFRKDFQFYKVREINNYHHAHDAYL
                     NAVVGTALIKKYPKLESEFVYGDYKVYDVRKMIAKSEQEIGKATAKYFFYSNIMNFFKT
                     EITLANGEIRKRPLIETNGETGEIVWDKGRDFATVRKVLSMPQVNIVKKTEVQTGGFSK
                     ESILPKRNSDKLIARKKDWDPKKYGGFDSPTVAYSVLVVAKVEKGKSKKLKSVKELLGI
                     TIMERSSFEKNPIDFLEAKGYKEVKKDLIIKLPKYSLFELENGRKRMLASAGELQKGNE
                     LALPSKYVNFLYLASHYEKLKGSPEDNEQKQLFVEQHKHYLDEIIEQISEFSKRVILAD
                     ANLDKVLSAYNKHRDKPIREQAENIIHLFTLTNLGAPAAFKYFDTTIDRKRYTSTKEVL
                     DATLIHQSITGLYETRIDLSQLGGD"
     CDS             7029..7049
                     /codon_start=1
                     /product="nuclear localization signal of SV40 (simian virus
                     40) large T antigen"
                     /label=SV40 NLS
                     /translation="PKKKRKV"
     CDS             7059..7082
                     /codon_start=1
                     /product="FLAG(R) epitope tag, followed by an enterokinase
                     cleavage site"
                     /label=FLAG
                     /translation="DYKDDDDK"
     CDS             7101..8033
                     /codon_start=1
                     /product="catalytic domain of DNA methyltransferase 3A"
                     /label=DNMT3A catalytic domain
                     /translation="PSRLQMFFANNHDQEFDPPKVYPPVPAEKRKPIRVLSLFDGIATG
                     LLVLKDLGIQVDRYIASEVCEDSITVGMVRHQGKIMYVGDVRSVTQKHIQEWGPFDLVI
                     GGSPCNDLSIVNPARKGLYEGTGRLFFEFYRLLHDARPKEGDDRPFFWLFANVVAMGVS
                     DKRDISRFLESNPVMIDAKEVSAAHRARYFWGNLPGMNRPLASTVNDKLELQECLEHGR
                     IAKFSKVRTITTRSNSIKQGKDQHFPVFMNEKEDILWCTEMERVFGFPVHYTDVSNMSR
                     LARQRLLGRSWSVPVIRHLFAPLKEYFACV"
     primer_bind     complement(8205..8222)
                     /label=IRES reverse
                     /note="IRES internal ribosome entry site, reverse primer.
                     Also called pCDH-rev"
     primer_bind     8432..8451
                     /label=IRES-F
                     /note="IRES internal ribosome entry site, forward primer"
     CDS             8613..9323
                     /codon_start=1
                     /product="monomeric derivative of DsRed fluorescent protein
                     (Shaner et al., 2004)"
                     /label=mCherry
                     /note="mammalian codon-optimized"
                     /translation="MVSKGEEDNMAIIKEFMRFKVHMEGSVNGHEFEIEGEGEGRPYEG
                     TQTAKLKVTKGGPLPFAWDILSPQFMYGSKAYVKHPADIPDYLKLSFPEGFKWERVMNF
                     EDGGVVTVTQDSSLQDGEFIYKVKLRGTNFPSDGPVMQKKTMGWEASSERMYPEDGALK
                     GEIKQRLKLKDGGHYDAEVKTTYKAKKPVQLPGAYNVNIKLDITSHNEDYTIVEQYERA
                     EGRHSTGGMDELYK"
     primer_bind     complement(8758..8776)
                     /label=mCherry-R
                     /note="mCherry, reverse primer"
     primer_bind     9026..9045
                     /label=mCherry-F
                     /note="mCherry, forward primer"
     misc_feature    9356..9944
                     /label=WPRE
                     /note="woodchuck hepatitis virus posttranscriptional
                     regulatory element"
     primer_bind     complement(9409..9429)
                     /label=WPRE-R
                     /note="WPRE, reverse primer"
     CDS             complement(9827..9838)
                     /codon_start=1
                     /product="Factor Xa recognition and cleavage site"
                     /label=Factor Xa site
                     /translation="IEGR"
     primer_bind     complement(9947..9963)
                     /label=KS primer
                     /note="common sequencing primer, one of multiple similar
                     variants"
     primer_bind     complement(9948..9964)
                     /label=pBluescriptKS
                     /note="For pBluescript vector"
     LTR             10469..10649
                     /label=5' LTR (truncated)
                     /note="truncated 5' long terminal repeat (LTR) from HIV-1"
     primer_bind     complement(10675..10692)
                     /label=BGH-rev
                     /note="Bovine growth hormone terminator, reverse primer.
                     Also called BGH reverse"
     polyA_signal    10681..10905
                     /label=bGH poly(A) signal
                     /note="bovine growth hormone polyadenylation signal"
     rep_origin      10951..11379
                     /direction=RIGHT
                     /label=f1 ori
                     /note="f1 bacteriophage origin of replication; arrow
                     indicates direction of (+) strand synthesis"
     primer_bind     complement(11038..11057)
                     /label=F1ori-R
                     /note="F1 origin, reverse primer"
     primer_bind     11248..11269
                     /label=F1ori-F
                     /note="F1 origin, forward primer"
     primer_bind     complement(11388..11408)
                     /label=pBABE 3'
                     /note="SV40 enhancer, reverse primer for pBABE vectors"
     promoter        11393..11722
                     /label=SV40 promoter
                     /note="SV40 enhancer and early promoter"
     rep_origin      11573..11708
                     /label=SV40 ori
                     /note="SV40 origin of replication"
     primer_bind     11635..11654
                     /label=SV40pro-F
                     /note="SV40 promoter/origin, forward primer"
     promoter        11770..11817
                     /label=EM7 promoter
                     /note="synthetic bacterial promoter "
     CDS             11836..12210
                     /codon_start=1
                     /gene="Sh ble from Streptoalloteichus hindustanus"
                     /product="antibiotic-binding protein"
                     /label=BleoR
                     /note="confers resistance to bleomycin, phleomycin, and
                     Zeocin(TM)"
                     /translation="MAKLTSAVPVLTARDVAGAVEFWTDRLGFSRDFVEDDFAGVVRDD
                     VTLFISAVQDQVVPDNTLAWVWVRGLDELYAEWSEVVSTNFRDASGPAMTEIGEQPWGR
                     EFALRDPAGNCVHFVAEEQD"
     polyA_signal    12340..12461
                     /label=SV40 poly(A) signal
                     /note="SV40 polyadenylation signal"
     primer_bind     complement(12377..12396)
                     /label=SV40pA-R
                     /note="SV40 polyA, reverse primer"
     primer_bind     12431..12450
                     /label=EBV-rev
                     /note="SV40 polyA terminator, reverse primer"
     primer_bind     complement(12510..12526)
                     /label=M13 rev
                     /note="common sequencing primer, one of multiple similar
                     variants"
     primer_bind     complement(12510..12526)
                     /label=M13 Reverse
                     /note="In lacZ gene. Also called M13-rev"
     primer_bind     complement(12523..12545)
                     /label=M13/pUC Reverse
                     /note="In lacZ gene"
     protein_bind    12534..12550
                     /label=lac operator
                     /bound_moiety="lac repressor encoded by lacI"
                     /note="The lac repressor binds to the lac operator to
                     inhibit transcription in E. coli. This inhibition can be
                     relieved by adding lactose or
                     isopropyl-beta-D-thiogalactopyranoside (IPTG)."
     promoter        complement(12558..12588)
                     /label=lac promoter
                     /note="promoter for the E. coli lac operon"
     protein_bind    12603..12624
                     /label=CAP binding site
                     /bound_moiety="E. coli catabolite activator protein"
                     /note="CAP binding activates transcription in the presence
                     of cAMP."
     primer_bind     complement(12741..12758)
                     /label=L4440
                     /note="L4440 vector, forward primer"
     rep_origin      complement(12912..13500)
                     /direction=LEFT
                     /label=ori
                     /note="high-copy-number ColE1/pMB1/pBR322/pUC origin of
                     replication"
     primer_bind     complement(12992..13011)
                     /label=pBR322ori-F
                     /note="pBR322 origin, forward primer"
     CDS             complement(13671..14531)
                     /codon_start=1
                     /gene="bla"
                     /product="beta-lactamase"
                     /label=AmpR
                     /note="confers resistance to ampicillin, carbenicillin, and
                     related antibiotics"
                     /translation="MSIQHFRVALIPFFAAFCLPVFAHPETLVKVKDAEDQLGARVGYI
                     ELDLNSGKILESFRPEERFPMMSTFKVLLCGAVLSRIDAGQEQLGRRIHYSQNDLVEYS
                     PVTEKHLTDGMTVRELCSAAITMSDNTAANLLLTTIGGPKELTAFLHNMGDHVTRLDRW
                     EPELNEAIPNDERDTTMPVAMATTLRKLLTGELLTLASRQQLIDWMEADKVAGPLLRSA
                     LPAGWFIADKSGAGERGSRGIIAALGPDGKPSRIVVIYTTGSQATMDERNRQIAEIGAS
                     LIKHW"
     primer_bind     14294..14313
                     /label=Amp-R
                     /note="Ampicillin resistance gene, reverse primer"
     promoter        complement(14532..14636)
                     /gene="bla"
                     /label=AmpR promoter
     primer_bind     complement(14711..14730)
                     /label=pRS-marker
                     /note="pRS vectors, use to sequence yeast selectable
                     marker"
ORIGIN
        1 aattgcatga agaatctgct tagggttagg cgttttgcgc tgcttcgcga tgtacgggcc
       61 agatatacgc gttgacattg attattgact agttattaat agtaatcaat tacggggtca
      121 ttagttcata gcccatatat ggagttccgc gttacataac ttacggtaaa tggcccgcct
      181 ggctgaccgc ccaacgaccc ccgcccattg acgtcaataa tgacgtatgt tcccatagta
      241 acgccaatag ggactttcca ttgacgtcaa tgggtggagt atttacggta aactgcccac
      301 ttggcagtac atcaagtgta tcatatgcca agtacgcccc ctattgacgt caatgacggt
      361 aaatggcccg cctggcatta tgcccagtac atgaccttat gggactttcc tacttggcag
      421 tacatctacg tattagtcat cgctattacc atggtgatgc ggttttggca gtacatcaat
      481 gggcgtggat agcggtttga ctcacgggga tttccaagtc tccaccccat tgacgtcaat
      541 gggagtttgt tttggcacca aaatcaacgg gactttccaa aatgtcgtaa caactccgcc
      601 ccattgacgc aaatgggcgg taggcgtgta cggtgggagg tctatataag cagcgcgttt
      661 tgcctgtact gggtctctct ggttagacca gatctgagcc tgggagctct ctggctaact
      721 agggaaccca ctgcttaagc ctcaataaag cttgccttga gtgcttcaag tagtgtgtgc
      781 ccgtctgttg tgtgactctg gtaactagag atccctcaga cccttttagt cagtgtggaa
      841 aatctctagc agtggcgccc gaacagggac ttgaaagcga aagggaaacc agaggagctc
      901 tctcgacgca ggactcggct tgctgaagcg cgcacggcaa gaggcgaggg gcggcgactg
      961 gtgagtacgc caaaaatttt gactagcgga ggctagaagg agagagatgg gtgcgagagc
     1021 gtcagtatta agcgggggag aattagatcg cgatgggaaa aaattcggtt aaggccaggg
     1081 ggaaagaaaa aatataaatt aaaacatata gtatgggcaa gcagggagct agaacgattc
     1141 gcagttaatc ctggcctgtt agaaacatca gaaggctgta gacaaatact gggacagcta
     1201 caaccatccc ttcagacagg atcagaagaa cttagatcat tatataatac agtagcaacc
     1261 ctctattgtg tgcatcaaag gatagagata aaagacacca aggaagcttt agacaagata
     1321 gaggaagagc aaaacaaaag taagaccacc gcacagcaag cggccgctga tcttcagacc
     1381 tggaggagga gatatgaggg acaattggag aagtgaatta tataaatata aagtagtaaa
     1441 aattgaacca ttaggagtag cacccaccaa ggcaaagaga agagtggtgc agagagaaaa
     1501 aagagcagtg ggaataggag ctttgttcct tgggttcttg ggagcagcag gaagcactat
     1561 gggcgcagcg tcaatgacgc tgacggtaca ggccagacaa ttattgtctg gtatagtgca
     1621 gcagcagaac aatttgctga gggctattga ggcgcaacag catctgttgc aactcacagt
     1681 ctggggcatc aagcagctcc aggcaagaat cctggctgtg gaaagatacc taaaggatca
     1741 acagctcctg gggatttggg gttgctctgg aaaactcatt tgcaccactg ctgtgccttg
     1801 gaatgctagt tggagtaata aatctctgga acagatttgg aatcacacga cctggatgga
     1861 gtgggacaga gaaattaaca attacacaag cttaatacac tccttaattg aagaatcgca
     1921 aaaccagcaa gaaaagaatg aacaagaatt attggaatta gataaatggg caagtttgtg
     1981 gaattggttt aacataacaa attggctgtg gtatataaaa ttattcataa tgatagtagg
     2041 aggcttggta ggtttaagaa tagtttttgc tgtactttct atagtgaata gagttaggca
     2101 gggatattca ccattatcgt ttcagaccca cctcccaacc ccgaggggac ccgacaggcc
     2161 cgaaggaata gaagaagaag gtggagagag agacagagac agatccattc gattagtgaa
     2221 cggatcggca ctgcgtgcgc caattctgca gacaaatggc agtattcatc cacaatttta
     2281 aaagaaaagg ggggattggg gggtacagtg caggggaaag aatagtagac ataatagcaa
     2341 cagacataca aactaaagaa ttacaaaaac aaattacaaa aattcaaaat tttcgggttt
     2401 attacaggga cagcagagat ccagtttggt tatcgagttt accactccct atcagtgata
     2461 gagaaaagtg aaagtcgagt ttaccactcc ctatcagtga tagagaaaag tgaaagtcga
     2521 gtttaccact ccctatcagt gatagagaaa agtgaaagtc gagtttacca ctccctatca
     2581 gtgatagaga aaagtgaaag tcgagtttac cactccctat cagtgataga gaaaagtgaa
     2641 agtcgagttt accactccct atcagtgata gagaaaagtg aaagtcgagt ttaccactcc
     2701 ctatcagtga tagagaaaag tgaaagtcga gctcggtacc cgggtcgagt aggcgtgtac
     2761 ggtgggaggc ctatataagc agagctcgtt tagtgaaccg tcagatcgcc tggagacgcc
     2821 atccacgctg ttttgacctc catagaagac accgggaccg atccagcctc cgcggccccg
     2881 aattcgccat acattctaga ggatccgcca ccatggacaa gaagtactcc attgggctcg
     2941 ctatcggcac aaacagcgtc ggctgggccg tcattacgga cgagtacaag gtgccgagca
     3001 aaaaattcaa agttctgggc aataccgatc gccacagcat aaagaagaac ctcattggcg
     3061 ccctcctgtt cgactccggg gagacggccg aagccacgcg gctcaaaaga acagcacggc
     3121 gcagatatac ccgcagaaag aatcggatct gctacctgca ggagatcttt agtaatgaga
     3181 tagctaaggt ggatgactct ttcttccata ggctggagga gtcctttttg gtggaggagg
     3241 ataaaaagca cgagcgccac ccaatctttg gcaatatcgt ggacgaggtg gcgtaccatg
     3301 aaaagtaccc aaccatatat catctgagga agaagcttgt agacagtact gataaggctg
     3361 acttgcggtt gatctatctc gcgctggcgc atatgatcaa atttcgggga cacttcctca
     3421 tcgaggggga cctgaaccca gacaacagcg atgtcgacaa actctttatc caactggttc
     3481 agacttacaa tcagcttttc gaagagaacc cgatcaacgc atccggagtt gacgccaaag
     3541 caatcctgag cgctaggctg tccaaatccc ggcggctcga aaacctcatc gcacagctcc
     3601 ctggggagaa gaagaacggc ctgtttggta atcttatcgc cctgtcactc gggctgaccc
     3661 ccaactttaa atctaacttc gacctggccg aagatgccaa gcttcaactg agcaaagaca
     3721 cctacgatga tgatctcgac aatctgctgg cccagatcgg cgaccagtac gcagaccttt
     3781 ttttggcggc aaagaacctg tcagacgcca ttctgctgag tgatattctg cgagtgaaca
     3841 cggagatcac caaagctccg ctgagcgcta gtatgatcaa gcgctatgat gagcaccacc
     3901 aagacttgac tttgctgaag gcccttgtca gacagcaact gcctgagaag tacaaggaaa
     3961 ttttcttcga tcagtctaaa aatggctacg ccggatacat tgacggcgga gcaagccagg
     4021 aggaatttta caaatttatt aagcccatct tggaaaaaat ggacggcacc gaggagctgc
     4081 tggtaaagct taacagagaa gatctgttgc gcaaacagcg cactttcgac aatggaagca
     4141 tcccccacca gattcacctg ggcgaactgc acgctatcct caggcggcaa gaggatttct
     4201 accccttttt gaaagataac agggaaaaga ttgagaaaat cctcacattt cggataccct
     4261 actatgtagg ccccctcgcc cggggaaatt ccagattcgc gtggatgact cgcaaatcag
     4321 aagagaccat cactccctgg aacttcgagg aagtcgtgga taagggggcc tctgcccagt
     4381 ccttcatcga aaggatgact aactttgata aaaatctgcc taacgaaaag gtgcttccta
     4441 aacactctct gctgtacgag tacttcacag tttataacga gctcaccaag gtcaaatacg
     4501 tcacagaagg gatgagaaag ccagcattcc tgtctggaga gcagaagaaa gctatcgtgg
     4561 acctcctctt caagacgaac cggaaagtta ccgtgaaaca gctcaaagaa gactatttca
     4621 aaaagattga atgtttcgac tctgttgaaa tcagcggagt ggaggatcgc ttcaacgcat
     4681 ccctgggaac gtatcacgat ctcctgaaaa tcattaaaga caaggacttc ctggacaatg
     4741 aggagaacga ggacattctt gaggacattg tcctcaccct tacgttgttt gaagataggg
     4801 agatgattga agaacgcttg aaaacttacg ctcatctctt cgacgacaaa gtcatgaaac
     4861 agctcaagag gcgccgatat acaggatggg ggcggctgtc aagaaaactg atcaatggga
     4921 tccgagacaa gcagagtgga aagacaatcc tggattttct taagtccgat ggatttgcca
     4981 accggaactt catgcagttg atccatgatg actctctcac ctttaaggag gacatccaga
     5041 aagcacaagt ttctggccag ggggacagtc ttcacgagca catcgctaat cttgcaggta
     5101 gcccagctat caaaaaggga atactgcaga ccgttaaggt cgtggatgaa ctcgtcaaag
     5161 taatgggaag gcataagccc gagaatatcg ttatcgagat ggcccgagag aaccaaacta
     5221 cccagaaggg acagaagaac agtagggaaa ggatgaagag gattgaagag ggtataaaag
     5281 aactggggtc ccaaatcctt aaggaacacc cagttgaaaa cacccagctt cagaatgaga
     5341 agctctacct gtactacctg cagaacggca gggacatgta cgtggatcag gaactggaca
     5401 tcaatcggct ctccgactac gacgtggatg ctatcgtgcc ccagtctttt ctcaaagatg
     5461 attctattga taataaagtg ttgacaagat ccgataaaaa tagagggaag agtgataacg
     5521 tcccctcaga agaagttgtc aagaaaatga aaaattattg gcggcagctg ctgaacgcca
     5581 aactgatcac acaacggaag ttcgataatc tgactaaggc tgaacgaggt ggcctgtctg
     5641 agttggataa agccggcttc atcaaaaggc agcttgttga gacacgccag atcaccaagc
     5701 acgtggccca aattctcgat tcacgcatga acaccaagta cgatgaaaat gacaaactga
     5761 ttcgagaggt gaaagttatt actctgaagt ctaagctggt ctcagatttc agaaaggact
     5821 ttcagtttta taaggtgaga gagatcaaca attaccacca tgcgcatgat gcctacctga
     5881 atgcagtggt aggcactgca cttatcaaaa aatatcccaa gcttgaatct gaatttgttt
     5941 acggagacta taaagtgtac gatgttagga aaatgatcgc aaagtctgag caggaaatag
     6001 gcaaggccac cgctaagtac ttcttttaca gcaatattat gaattttttc aagaccgaga
     6061 ttacactggc caatggagag attcggaagc gaccacttat cgaaacaaac ggagaaacag
     6121 gagaaatcgt gtgggacaag ggtagggatt tcgcgacagt ccggaaggtc ctgtccatgc
     6181 cgcaggtgaa catcgttaaa aagaccgaag tacagaccgg aggcttctcc aaggaaagta
     6241 tcctcccgaa aaggaacagc gacaagctga tcgcacgcaa aaaagattgg gaccccaaga
     6301 aatacggcgg attcgattct cctacagtcg cttacagtgt actggttgtg gccaaagtgg
     6361 agaaagggaa gtctaaaaaa ctcaaaagcg tcaaggaact gctgggcatc acaatcatgg
     6421 agcgatcaag cttcgaaaaa aaccccatcg actttctcga ggcgaaagga tataaagagg
     6481 tcaaaaaaga cctcatcatt aagcttccca agtactctct ctttgagctt gaaaacggcc
     6541 ggaaacgaat gctcgctagt gcgggcgagc tgcagaaagg taacgagctg gcactgccct
     6601 ctaaatacgt taatttcttg tatctggcca gccactatga aaagctcaaa gggtctcccg
     6661 aagataatga gcagaagcag ctgttcgtgg aacaacacaa acactacctt gatgagatca
     6721 tcgagcaaat aagcgaattc tccaaaagag tgatcctcgc cgacgctaac ctcgataagg
     6781 tgctttctgc ttacaataag cacagggata agcccatcag ggagcaggca gaaaacatta
     6841 tccacttgtt tactctgacc aacttgggcg cgcctgcagc cttcaagtac ttcgacacca
     6901 ccatagacag aaagcggtac acctctacaa aggaggtcct ggacgccaca ctgattcatc
     6961 agtcaattac ggggctctat gaaacaagaa tcgacctctc tcagctcggt ggagacagca
     7021 gggctgaccc caagaagaag aggaaggtgg gagctagcga ctacaaagac gatgacgaca
     7081 agggaagccg agaggactgg ccctcccggc tccagatgtt cttcgctaat aaccacgacc
     7141 aggaatttga ccctccaaag gtttacccac ctgtcccagc tgagaagagg aagcccatcc
     7201 gggtgctgtc tctctttgat ggaatcgcta cagggctcct ggtgctgaag gacttgggca
     7261 ttcaggtgga ccgctacatt gcctcggagg tgtgtgagga ctccatcacg gtgggcatgg
     7321 tgcggcacca ggggaagatc atgtacgtcg gggacgtccg cagcgtcaca cagaagcata
     7381 tccaggagtg gggcccattc gatctggtga ttgggggcag tccctgcaat gacctctcca
     7441 tcgtcaaccc tgctcgcaag ggcctctacg agggcactgg ccggctcttc tttgagttct
     7501 accgcctcct gcatgatgcg cggcccaagg agggagatga tcgccccttc ttctggctct
     7561 ttgcgaatgt ggtggccatg ggcgttagtg acaagaggga catctcgcga tttctcgagt
     7621 ccaaccctgt gatgattgat gccaaagaag tgtcagctgc acacagggcc cgctacttct
     7681 ggggtaacct tcccggtatg aacaggccgt tggcatccac tgtgaatgat aagctggagc
     7741 tgcaggagtg tctggagcat ggcaggatag ccaagttcag caaagtgagg accattacta
     7801 cgaggtcaaa ctccataaag cagggcaaag accagcattt tcctgtcttc atgaatgaga
     7861 aagaggacat cttatggtgc actgaaatgg aaagggtatt tggtttccca gtccactata
     7921 ctgacgtctc caacatgagc cgcttggcga ggcagagact gctgggccgg tcatggagcg
     7981 tgccagtcat ccgccacctc ttcgctccgc tgaaggagta ttttgcgtgt gtgtaaaccg
     8041 gtactcgacc ccccccccta acgttactgg ccgaagccgc ttggaataag gccggtgtgc
     8101 gcttgtctat atgttatttt ccaccatatt gccgtctttt ggcaatgtga gggcccggaa
     8161 acctggccct gtcttcttga cgagcattcc taggggtctt tcccctctcg ccaaaggaat
     8221 gcaaggtctg ttgaatgtcg tgaaggaagc agttcctctg gaagcttctt gaagacaaac
     8281 aacgtctgta gcgacccttt gcaggcagcg gaacccccca cctggcgaca ggtgcccctg
     8341 cggccaaaag ccacgtgtat aagatacacc tgcaaaggcg gcacaacccc agtgccacgt
     8401 tgtgagttgg atagttgtgg aaagagtcaa atggctctcc tcaagcgtat tcaacaaggg
     8461 gctgaaggat gcccagaagg taccccattg tatgggatct gatctggggc ctcggtgcac
     8521 atgctttaca tgtgtttagt cgaggttaaa aaaacgtcta ggccccccga accacgggga
     8581 cgtggttttc ctttgaaaaa cacgataata ccatggtgag caagggcgag gaggataaca
     8641 tggccatcat caaggagttc atgcgcttca aggtgcacat ggagggctcc gtgaacggcc
     8701 acgagttcga gatcgagggc gagggcgagg gccgccccta cgagggcacc cagaccgcca
     8761 agctgaaggt gaccaagggt ggccccctgc ccttcgcctg ggacatcctg tcccctcagt
     8821 tcatgtacgg ctccaaggcc tacgtgaagc accccgccga catccccgac tacttgaagc
     8881 tgtccttccc cgagggcttc aagtgggagc gcgtgatgaa cttcgaggac ggcggcgtgg
     8941 tgaccgtgac ccaggactcc tccctgcagg acggcgagtt catctacaag gtgaagctgc
     9001 gcggcaccaa cttcccctcc gacggccccg taatgcagaa gaagaccatg ggctgggagg
     9061 cctcctccga gcggatgtac cccgaggacg gcgccctgaa gggcgagatc aagcagaggc
     9121 tgaagctgaa ggacggcggc cactacgacg ctgaggtcaa gaccacctac aaggccaaga
     9181 agcccgtgca gctgcccggc gcctacaacg tcaacatcaa gttggacatc acctcccaca
     9241 acgaggacta caccatcgtg gaacagtacg aacgcgccga gggccgccac tccaccggcg
     9301 gcatggacga gctgtacaag tagacgcgcc cgaattcgat atcaagctta tcgataatca
     9361 acctctggat tacaaaattt gtgaaagatt gactggtatt cttaactatg ttgctccttt
     9421 tacgctatgt ggatacgctg ctttaatgcc tttgtatcat gctattgctt cccgtatggc
     9481 tttcattttc tcctccttgt ataaatcctg gttgctgtct ctttatgagg agttgtggcc
     9541 cgttgtcagg caacgtggcg tggtgtgcac tgtgtttgct gacgcaaccc ccactggttg
     9601 gggcattgcc accacctgtc agctcctttc cgggactttc gctttccccc tccctattgc
     9661 cacggcggaa ctcatcgccg cctgccttgc ccgctgctgg acaggggctc ggctgttggg
     9721 cactgacaat tccgtggtgt tgtcggggaa atcatcgtcc tttccttggc tgctcgcctg
     9781 tgttgccacc tggattctgc gcgggacgtc cttctgctac gtcccttcgg ccctcaatcc
     9841 agcggacctt ccttcccgcg gcctgctgcc ggctctgcgg cctcttccgc gtcttcgcct
     9901 tcgccctcag acgagtcgga tctccctttg ggccgcctcc ccgcatcgat accgtcgacc
     9961 tcgagaccta gaaaaacatg gagcaatcac aagtagcaat acagcagcta ccaatgctga
    10021 ttgtgcctgg ctagaagcac aagaggagga ggaggtgggt tttccagtca cacctcaggt
    10081 acctttaaga ccaatgactt acaaggcagc tgtagatctt agccactttt taaaagaaaa
    10141 ggggggactg gaagggctaa ttcactccca acgaagacaa gatatccttg atctgtggat
    10201 ctaccacaca caaggctact tccctgattg gcagaactac acaccagggc cagggatcag
    10261 atatccactg acctttggat ggtgctacaa gctagtacca gttgagcaag agaaggtaga
    10321 agaagccaat gaaggagaga acacccgctt gttacaccct gtgagcctgc atgggatgga
    10381 tgacccggag agagaagtat tagagtggag gtttgacagc cgcctagcat ttcatcacat
    10441 ggcccgagag ctgcatccgg actgtactgg gtctctctgg ttagaccaga tctgagcctg
    10501 ggagctctct ggctaactag ggaacccact gcttaagcct caataaagct tgccttgagt
    10561 gcttcaagta gtgtgtgccc gtctgttgtg tgactctggt aactagagat ccctcagacc
    10621 cttttagtca gtgtggaaaa tctctagcag ggcccgttta aacccgctga tcagcctcga
    10681 ctgtgccttc tagttgccag ccatctgttg tttgcccctc ccccgtgcct tccttgaccc
    10741 tggaaggtgc cactcccact gtcctttcct aataaaatga ggaaattgca tcgcattgtc
    10801 tgagtaggtg tcattctatt ctggggggtg gggtggggca ggacagcaag ggggaggatt
    10861 gggaagacaa tagcaggcat gctggggatg cggtgggctc tatggcttct gaggcggaaa
    10921 gaaccagctg gggctctagg gggtatcccc nnnnnnnnnn nnnnnnnnnn nnnnnnnnnn
    10981 nnnnnnnnnn nnnnnnnnnn nnnnnnnnnn nnnnnnnnnn nnnnnnnnnn nnnnnnnnnn
    11041 nnnnnnnnnn nnnnnnnnnn nnnnnnnnnn nnnncnnnnn nnnnnnnnnn nnnnnnnnnn
    11101 nnnnnnnnnn nnnnnnnnnn nnnnnnnnnn nnnnnnnnnn nnnnnnnnnn nnnnnnnnnn
    11161 nnnnnnannn nnnnnnnnnn nnnnnnnnnn nnnnnnnnnn nnnnnnnnnn nnnnnncctt
    11221 tgacgttgga gtccacgttc tttaatagtg gactcttgtt ccaaactgga acaacactca
    11281 accctatctc ggtctattct tttgatttat aagggatttt gccgatttcg gcctattggt
    11341 taaaaaatga gctgatttaa caaaaattta acgcgaatta attctgtgga atgtgtgtca
    11401 gttagggtgt ggaaagtccc caggctcccc agcaggcaga agtatgcaaa gcatgcatct
    11461 caattagtca gcaaccaggt gtggaaagtc cccaggctcc ccagcaggca gaagtatgca
    11521 aagcatgcat ctcaattagt cagcaaccat agtcccgccc ctaactccgc ccatcccgcc
    11581 cctaactccg cccagttccg cccattctcc gccccatggc tgactaattt tttttattta
    11641 tgcagaggcc gaggccgcct ctgcctctga gctattccag aagtagtgag gaggcttttt
    11701 tggaggccta ggcttttgca aaaagctccc gggagcttgt atatccattt tcggatctga
    11761 tcagcacgtg ttgacaatta atcatcggca tagtatatcg gcatagtata atacgacaag
    11821 gtgaggaact aaaccatggc caagttgacc agtgccgttc cggtgctcac cgcgcgcgac
    11881 gtcgccggag cggtcgagtt ctggaccgac cggctcgggt tctcccggga cttcgtggag
    11941 gacgacttcg ccggtgtggt ccgggacgac gtgaccctgt tcatcagcgc ggtccaggac
    12001 caggtggtgc cggacaacac cctggcctgg gtgtgggtgc gcggcctgga cgagctgtac
    12061 gccgagtggt cggaggtcgt gtccacgaac ttccgggacg cctccgggcc ggccatgacc
    12121 gagatcggcg agcagccgtg ggggcgggag ttcgccctgc gcgacccggc cggcaactgc
    12181 gtgcacttcg tggccgagga gcaggactga cacgtgctac gagatttcga ttccaccgcc
    12241 gccttctatg aaaggttggg cttcggaatc gttttccggg acgccggctg gatgatcctc
    12301 cagcgcgggg atctcatgct ggagttcttc gcccacccca acttgtttat tgcagcttat
    12361 aatggttaca aataaagcaa tagcatcaca aatttcacaa ataaagcatt tttttcactg
    12421 cattctagtt gtggtttgtc caaactcatc aatgtatctt atcatgtctg tataccgtcg
    12481 acctctagct agagcttggc gtaatcatgg tcatagctgt ttcctgtgtg aaattgttat
    12541 ccgctcacaa ttccacacaa catacgagcc ggaagcataa agtgtaaagc ctggggtgcc
    12601 taatgagtga gctaactcac attaattgcg ttgcgctcac tgcccgcttt ccagtcggga
    12661 aacctgtcgt gccagctgca ttaatgaatc ggccaacgcg cggggagagg cggtttgcgt
    12721 attgggcgct cttccgcttc ctcgctcact gactcgctgc gctcggtcgt tcggctgcgg
    12781 cgagcggtat cagctcactc aaaggcggta atacggttat ccacagaatc aggggataac
    12841 gcaggaaaga acatgtgagc aaaaggccag caaaaggcca ggaaccgtaa aaaggccgcg
    12901 ttgctggcgt ttttccatag gctccgcccc cctgacgagc atcacaaaaa tcgacgctca
    12961 agtcagaggt ggcgaaaccc gacaggacta taaagatacc aggcgtttcc ccctggaagc
    13021 tccctcgtgc gctctcctgt tccgaccctg ccgcttaccg gatacctgtc cgcctttctc
    13081 ccttcgggaa gcgtggcgct ttctcatagc tcacgctgta ggtatctcag ttcggtgtag
    13141 gtcgttcgct ccaagctggg ctgtgtgcac gaaccccccg ttcagcccga ccgctgcgcc
    13201 ttatccggta actatcgtct tgagtccaac ccggtaagac acgacttatc gccactggca
    13261 gcagccactg gtaacaggat tagcagagcg aggtatgtag gcggtgctac agagttcttg
    13321 aagtggtggc ctaactacgg ctacactaga agaacagtat ttggtatctg cgctctgctg
    13381 aagccagtta ccttcggaaa aagagttggt agctcttgat ccggcaaaca aaccaccgct
    13441 ggtagcggtg gtttttttgt ttgcaagcag cagattacgc gcagaaaaaa aggatctcaa
    13501 gaagatcctt tgatcttttc tacggggtct gacgctcagt ggaacgaaaa ctcacgttaa
    13561 gggattttgg tcatgagatt atcaaaaagg atcttcacct agatcctttt aaattaaaaa
    13621 tgaagtttta aatcaatcta aagtatatat gagtaaactt ggtctgacag ttaccaatgc
    13681 ttaatcagtg aggcacctat ctcagcgatc tgtctatttc gttcatccat agttgcctga
    13741 ctccccgtcg tgtagataac tacgatacgg gagggcttac catctggccc cagtgctgca
    13801 atgataccgc gagacccacg ctcaccggct ccagatttat cagcaataaa ccagccagcc
    13861 ggaagggccg agcgcagaag tggtcctgca actttatccg cctccatcca gtctattaat
    13921 tgttgccggg aagctagagt aagtagttcg ccagttaata gtttgcgcaa cgttgttgcc
    13981 attgctacag gcatcgtggt gtcacgctcg tcgtttggta tggcttcatt cagctccggt
    14041 tcccaacgat caaggcgagt tacatgatcc cccatgttgt gcaaaaaagc ggttagctcc
    14101 ttcggtcctc cgatcgttgt cagaagtaag ttggccgcag tgttatcact catggttatg
    14161 gcagcactgc ataattctct tactgtcatg ccatccgtaa gatgcttttc tgtgactggt
    14221 gagtactcaa ccaagtcatt ctgagaatag tgtatgcggc gaccgagttg ctcttgcccg
    14281 gcgtcaatac gggataatac cgcgccacat agcagaactt taaaagtgct catcattgga
    14341 aaacgttctt cggggcgaaa actctcaagg atcttaccgc tgttgagatc cagttcgatg
    14401 taacccactc gtgcacccaa ctgatcttca gcatctttta ctttcaccag cgtttctggg
    14461 tgagcaaaaa caggaaggca aaatgccgca aaaaagggaa taagggcgac acggaaatgt
    14521 tgaatactca tactcttcct ttttcaatat tattgaagca tttatcaggg ttattgtctc
    14581 atgagcggat acatatttga atgtatttag aaaaataaac aaataggggt tccgcgcaca
    14641 tttccccgaa aagtgccacc tgacgtcgac ggatcgggag atctcccgat cccctatggt
    14701 gcactctcag tacaatctgc tctgatgccg catagttaag ccagtatctg ctccctgctt
    14761 gtgtgttgga ggtcgctgag tagtgcgcga gcaaaattta agctacaaca aggcaaggct
    14821 tgaccgac
//
