>Addgene plasmid #78255 | TetO-dCas9-mD3A | addgene partial sequence | sequence record 148274 | pCDH-rev 5'-GCATTCCTTTGGCGAGAG-3'
GGGCCAGGTTTCCGGGCCCTCACATTGCCAAAAGACGGCAATATGGTGGAAAATAACATATAGACAAGCG
CACACCGGCCTTATTCCAAGCGGCTTCGGCCAGTAACGTTAGGGGGGGGGGTCGAGTACCGGTTTACACA
CACGCAAAATACTCCTTCAGCGGAGCGAAGAGGTGGCGGATGACTGGCACGCTCCATGACCGGCCCAGCA
GTCTCTGCCTCGCCAAGCGGCTCATGTTGGAGACGTCAGTATAGTGGACTGGGAAACCAAATACCCTTTC
CATTTCAGTGCACCATAAGATGTCCTCTTTCTCATTCATGAAGACAGGAAAATGCTGGTCTTTGCCCTGC
TTTATGGAGTTTGACCTCGTAGTAATGGTCCTCACTTTGCTGAACTTGGCTATCCTGCCATGCTCCAGAC
ACTCCTGCAGCTCCAGCTTATCATTCACAGTGGATGCCAACGGCCTGTTCATACCGGGAAGGTTACCCCA
GAAGTAGCGGGCCCTGTGTGCAGCTGACACTTCTTTGGCATCAATCATCACAGGGTTGGACTCGAGAAAT
CGCGAGATGTCCCTCTTGTCACTAACGCCCATGGCCACCACATTCGCAAAGAGCCAGAAGAAGGGGCGAT
CATCTCCCTCCTTGGGCCGCGCATCATGCAGGAGGCGGTAGAACTCAAAGAAGAGCCGGCCAGTGCCCTC
GTAGAGGCCCTTGCGAGCAGGGTTGACGATGGAGAGGTCATTGCAGGGACTGCCCCCAATCACCAGATCG
AATGGGCCCCACTCCTGGATATGCTTCTGTGTGACGCTGCGGACGTCCCCGACGTACATGATCTTCCCCT
GGTGCCGCACCATGCCCACCGTGATGGAGTCCTCACACACCTCCGAGGCAATGTAGCGGTCCACCTGAAT
GCCCAAGTCCTTCAGCACCAGGAGCCCTGTAGCGATTCCATCAAA
