>Addgene plasmid #78255 | TetO-dCas9-mD3A | addgene partial sequence | sequence record 148275 | mCherry-R 5'-TTGGTCACCTTCAGCTTGG-3'
GGCGGCCCTCGCCCTCGCCCTCGATCTCGAACTCGTGGCCGTTCACGGAGCCCTCCATGTGCACCTTGAA
GCGCATGAACTCCTTGATGATGGCCATGTTATCCTCCTCGCCCTTGCTCACCATGGTATTATCGTGTTTT
TCAAAGGAAAACCACGTCCCCGTGGTTCGGGGGGCCTAGACGTTTTTTTAACCTCGACTAAACACATGTA
AAGCATGTGCACCGAGGCCCCAGATCAGATCCCATACAATGGGGTACCTTCTGGGCATCCTTCAGCCCCT
TGTTGAATACGCTTGAGGAGAGCCATTTGACTCTTTCCACAACTATCCAACTCACAACGTGGCACTGGGG
TTGTGCCGCCTTTGCAGGTGTATCTTATACACGTGGCTTTTGGCCGCAGGGGCACCTGTCGCCAGGTGGG
GGGTTCCGCTGCCTGCAAAGGGTCGCTACAGACGTTGTTTGTCTTCAAGAAGCTTCCAGAGGAACTGCTT
CCTTCACGACATTCAACAGACCTTGCATTCCTTTGGCGAGAGGGGAAAGACCCCTAGGAATGCTCGTCAA
GAAGACAGGGCCAGGTTTCCGGGCCCTCACATTGCCAAAAGACGGCAATATGGTGGAAAATAACATATAG
ACAAGCGCACACCGGCCTTATTCCAAGCGGCTTCGGCCAGTAACGTTAGGGGGGGGGGTCGAGTACCGGT
TTACACACACGCAAAATACTCCTTCAGCGGAGCGAAGAGGTGGCGGATGACTGGCACGCTCCATGACCGG
CCCAGCAGTCTCTGCCTCGCCAAGCGGCTCATGTTGGAGACGTCAGTATAGTGGACTGGGAAACCAAATA
CCCTTTCCATTTCAGTGCACCATAAGATGTCCTCTTTCTCATTCATGAAGACAGGAAAATGCTGGTCTTT
GCCCTGCTTTATGGAGTTTGACCTCGTAGTAATGGTCCTCACTTTGCTGAACTTGGCTA
