>Addgene plasmid #78255 | TetO-dCas9-mD3A | addgene partial sequence | sequence record 148276 | LNCX 5'-AGCTCGTTTAGTGAACCGTCAGATC-3'
TTTTGACCTCCATAGAAGACACCGGGACCGATCCAGCCTCCGCGGCCCCGAATTCGCCATACATTCTAGA
GGATCCGCCACCATGGACAAGAAGTACTCCATTGGGCTCGCTATCGGCACAAACAGCGTCGGCTGGGCCG
TCATTACGGACGAGTACAAGGTGCCGAGCAAAAAATTCAAAGTTCTGGGCAATACCGATCGCCACAGCAT
AAAGAAGAACCTCATTGGCGCCCTCCTGTTCGACTCCGGGGAGACGGCCGAAGCCACGCGGCTCAAAAGA
ACAGCACGGCGCAGATATACCCGCAGAAAGAATCGGATCTGCTACCTGCAGGAGATCTTTAGTAATGAGA
TAGCTAAGGTGGATGACTCTTTCTTCCATAGGCTGGAGGAGTCCTTTTTGGTGGAGGAGGATAAAAAGCA
CGAGCGCCACCCAATCTTTGGCAATATCGTGGACGAGGTGGCGTACCATGAAAAGTACCCAACCATATAT
CATCTGAGGAAGAAGCTTGTAGACAGTACTGATAAGGCTGACTTGCGGTTGATCTATCTCGCGCTGGCGC
ATATGATCAAATTTCGGGGACACTTCCTCATCGAGGGGGACCTGAACCCAGACAACAGCGATGTCGACAA
ACTCTTTATCCAACTGGTTCAGACTTACAATCAGCTTTTCGAAGAGAACCCGATCAACGCATCCGGAGTT
GACGCCAAAGCAATCCTGAGCGCTAGGCTGTCCAAATCCCGGCGGCTCGAAAACCTCATCGCACAGCTCC
CTGGGGAGAAGAAGAACGGCCTGTTTGGTAATCTTATCGCCCTGTCACTCGGGCTGACCCCCAACTTTAA
ATCTAACTTCGACCTGGCCGAAGATGCCAAGCTTCAACTGAGCAAAGACACCTACGATGATGATCTCGAC
AATCTGCTGGCCCAGATCGGCGACCAGTACGCAGACCTTTTTTTGGCGGCAAAGAACCTGTCAGACGCCA
TTCTGCTGAGTGATATTCTGCGAGTGA
